Addgene plasmid #104728: pUG-299
Purpose: Level 2 construct
Depositing lab: Marco Trujillo. Depositing organization: Leibniz Institute of Plant Biochemistry (IPB). Publication: UbiGate: a synthetic biology toolbox to analyse ubiquitination. Kowarschik K, Hoehenwarter W, Marillonnet S, Trujillo M. New Phytol. 2018 Mar;217(4):1749-1763. doi: 10.1111/nph.14900. Epub 2017 Nov 30. PubMed 29194629.
Backbone
  Vector backbone: pET-28GG
  Backbone size w/o insert (bp): 5190
  Vector type: Bacterial Expression
Growth in bacteria
  Bacterial resistance: Kanamycin, 50 μg/mL
  Growth temperature: 37°C
  Growth strain: DH5alpha
  Copy number: Low Copy
Gene/Insert
  Gene/Insert name: HIS-Ubq_UBA1_HA-UBC7_EL3 (alt name: AT4G05320,AT2G30110,AT5G59300)
  Species: A. thaliana (mustard weed)
  Insert size (bp): 4504
  Promoter: T7
  Tag / fusion protein: HIS-Ubq, HA-E2 (N terminal on insert)
  Cloning method: Restriction Enzyme; 5′ cloning site BpiI (destroyed during cloning); 3′ cloning site BpiI (destroyed during cloning)
  Sequencing primers: 5′ T7; 3′ T7 Terminal
Terms and licenses: Academic/Nonprofit Terms; Industry Terms: Not Available to Industry
How to cite: pUG-299 was a gift from Marco Trujillo (Addgene plasmid # 104728 ; http://n2t.net/addgene:104728 ; RRID:Addgene_104728)
