[The description below was written by a language model from this plasmid's Addgene catalogue record and pLannotate feature annotations shown in this document.]
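Description:
pUG-299 is a Level 2 assembly from the UbiGate toolbox, a modular cloning system for analysing ubiquitination. It is built in the bacterial expression backbone pET-28GG. The plasmid is about 9.7 kb and is selected with kanamycin through an aph(3')-Ia KanR gene. It replicates from a ColE1/pMB1-type origin accompanied by the bom region and the rop gene, which fits its listing as low copy. An f1 origin is also present, and short tetracycline-resistance fragments are annotated in the backbone. The roughly 4.5 kb insert was introduced through BpiI sites that were destroyed during cloning, as expected for Type IIS (Golden Gate-style) assembly.

The payload is a polycistronic operon under a single T7 promoter with an adjacent lac operator. The plasmid carries its own lacI gene, so transcription depends on T7 RNA polymerase and can be induced with IPTG. A T7 terminator closes the unit. Three Arabidopsis thaliana coding sequences follow one another, each preceded by its own T7 gene 10-type ribosome binding site. The first is His-tagged ubiquitin, the second is the E1 ubiquitin-activating enzyme UBA1, and the third is the E2 conjugating enzyme UBC7 with N-terminal tandem HA epitopes. The "EL3" element in the insert name is not defined in the record; by its position it may be an end-linker module closing the assembly.

Co-expressing ubiquitin, E1 and E2 from one plasmid supplies the upstream part of the ubiquitination cascade in E. coli. No E3 ligase or substrate is encoded. The tags allow detection or purification of ubiquitin and of the E2. The depositor sequence and the repository sequence show the same feature set and differ by only a few nucleotides in length.
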