Features (pLannotate 1.2.2; 25 found; start..end, strand, type, name):
     12..467     +  rep_origin     f1 ori (sequence partly withheld): f1 bacteriophage origin of replication; arrow indicates direction of (+) strand synthesis
    494..551     +  promoter       AmpR promoter (fragment): bla
    560..1375    -  CDS            KanR: aminoglycoside phosphotransferase; aph(3')-Ia; confers resistance to kanamycin in bacteria or G418 (Geneticin®) in eukaryotes
   1497..2085    +  rep_origin     ori: high-copy-number ColE1/pMB1/pBR322/pUC origin of replication
   2271..2413    -  misc_feature   bom: basis of mobility region from pBR322
   2515..2706    -  CDS            rop: Rop protein, which maintains plasmids at low copy number; rop
   2723..3103    +  CDS            YPB1_ECOLX: Protein predicted: Swiss-Prot protein existence level 4. From Escherichia coli.
   3175..3466    -  CDS            TcR (fragment): tetracycline efflux protein; tet; confers resistance to tetracycline
   3481..3502    -  protein_bind   CAP binding site: CAP binding activates transcription in the presence of cAMP. E. coli catabolite activator protein
   3515..4597    -  CDS            lacI: lac repressor; lacI; The lac repressor binds to the lac operator to inhibit transcription in E. coli. This inhibition can be relieved by adding lactose or isopropyl-β-D-thiogalactopyranoside (IPTG).
   4598..4675    -  promoter       lacI promoter: lacI
   4683..4962    -  CDS            TcR (fragment): tetracycline efflux protein; tet; confers resistance to tetracycline
   4984..5002    +  promoter       T7 promoter: promoter for bacteriophage T7 RNA polymerase
   5003..5027    +  protein_bind   lac operator: The lac repressor binds to the lac operator to inhibit transcription in E. coli. This inhibition can be relieved by adding lactose or isopropyl-β-D-thiogalactopyranoside (IPTG). lac repressor encoded by lacI
   5048..5065    +  RBS            RBS (fragment): efficient ribosome binding site from bacteriophage T7 gene 10 (Olins and Rangwala, 1989)
   5080..5098    +  CDS            9xHis (fragment): 9xHis affinity tag
   5105..5332    +  CDS            UBIQ_AVESA: Experimental evidence at protein level: Swiss-Prot protein existence level 1. Ubiquitin exists either covalently attached to another protein, or free (unanchored). When covalently bound, it is conjugated to target proteins via an isopeptide bond either as a monomer (monoubiquitin), a polymer linked via different Lys residues of the ubiquitin (polyubiquitin chains) or a linear polymer linked via the initiator Met of the ubiquitin (linear polyubiquitin chains). Polyubiquitin chains, when attached to a target protein, have different functions depending on the Lys residue of the ubiquitin that is
   5344..5361    +  RBS            RBS (fragment): efficient ribosome binding site from bacteriophage T7 gene 10 (Olins and Rangwala, 1989)
   5368..8607    +  CDS            UBA1: UBE11_ARATH - Also known as MOS5. Experimental evidence at protein level: Swiss-Prot protein existence level 1. Activates ubiquitin by first adenylating its C-terminal glycine residue with ATP, and thereafter linking this residue to the side chain of a cysteine residue in E1, yielding a ubiquitin-E1 thioester and free AMP. From Arabidopsis thaliana (Mouse-ear cress).
   8619..8636    +  RBS            RBS (fragment): efficient ribosome binding site from bacteriophage T7 gene 10 (Olins and Rangwala, 1989)
   8646..8734    +  CDS            3xHA (fragment): three tandem HA epitope tags
   8748..8836    +  CDS            3xHA (fragment): three tandem HA epitope tags
   8949..9446    +  CDS            UBC7: UBC7_ARATH - Experimental evidence at protein level: Swiss-Prot protein existence level 1. Accepts the ubiquitin from the E1 complex and catalyzes its covalent attachment to other proteins. Involved in the formation of multiubiquitin chains. Signal the protein for selective degradation. From Arabidopsis thaliana (Mouse-ear cress).
   9565..9614    +  CDS            SET1 (fragment): solubility-enhancement tag derived from T7 phage gene 10B
   9622..9669    +  terminator     T7 terminator: transcription terminator for bacteriophage T7 RNA polymerase
>Addgene plasmid #104728 | pUG-299 | depositor full sequence | sequence record 198556 | Full Sequence
TGGCGAATGGG
[124 nt withheld, positions 12-135]
C
[91 nt withheld, positions 137-227]
A
[49 nt withheld, positions 229-277]
CCTTTGACGTTGGAGTCCACGTTCTTT
[37 nt withheld, positions 305-341]
ACCCTATCTCGGTCTATTCTTTTGATTTATAAGGGATTTTGCCGATTTCGGCCTATTGGTTAAAAAATGA
GCTGATTTAACAAAAATTTAACGCGAATTTTAACAAAATATTAACGTTTACAATTTCAGGTGGCACTTTT
CGGGGAAATGTGCGCGGAACCCCTATTTGTTTATTTTTCTAAATACATTCAAATATGTATCCGCTCATGA
ATTAATTCTTAGAAAAACTCATCGAGCATCAAATGAAACTGCAATTTATTCATATCAGGATTATCAATAC
CATATTTTTGAAAAAGCCGTTTCTGTAATGAAGGAGAAAACTCACCGAGGCAGTTCCATAGGATGGCAAG
ATCCTGGTATCGGTCTGCGATTCCGACTCGTCCAACATCAATACAACCTATTAATTTCCCCTCGTCAAAA
ATAAGGTTATCAAGTGAGAAATCACCATGAGTGACGACTGAATCCGGTGAGAATGGCAAAAGTTTATGCA
TTTCTTTCCAGACTTGTTCAACAGGCCAGCCATTACGCTCGTCATCAAAATCACTCGCATCAACCAAACC
GTTATTCATTCGTGATTGCGCCTGAGCGAGTCGAAATACGCGATCGCTGTTAAAAGGACAATTACAAACA
GGAATCGAATGCAACCGGCGCAGGAACACTGCCAGCGCATCAACAATATTTTCACCTGAATCAGGATATT
CTTCTAATACCTGGAATGCTGTTTTCCCGGGGATCGCAGTGGTGAGTAACCATGCATCATCAGGAGTACG
GATAAAATGCTTGATGGTCGGAAGAGGCATAAATTCCGTCAGCCAGTTTAGTCTGACCATCTCATCTGTA
ACATCATTGGCAACGCTACCTTTGCCATGTTTCAGAAACAACTCTGGCGCATCGGGCTTCCCATACAATC
GATAGATTGTCGCACCTGATTGCCCGACATTATCGCGAGCCCATTTATACCCATATAAATCAGCATCCAT
GTTGGAATTTAATCGCGGCCTAGAGCAAGACGTTTCCCGTTGAATATGGCTCATAACACCCCTTGTATTA
CTGTTTATGTAAGCAGACAGTTTTATTGTTCATGACCAAAATCCCTTAACGTGAGTTTTCGTTCCACTGA
GCGTCAGACCCCGTAGAAAAGATCAAAGGATCTTCTTGAGATCCTTTTTTTCTGCGCGTAATCTGCTGCT
TGCAAACAAAAAAACCACCGCTACCAGCGGTGGTTTGTTTGCCGGATCAAGAGCTACCAACTCTTTTTCC
GAAGGTAACTGGCTTCAGCAGAGCGCAGATACCAAATACTGTCCTTCTAGTGTAGCCGTAGTTAGGCCAC
CACTTCAAGAACTCTGTAGCACCGCCTACATACCTCGCTCTGCTAATCCTGTTACCAGTGGCTGCTGCCA
GTGGCGATAAGTCGTGTCTTACCGGGTTGGACTCAAGACGATAGTTACCGGATAAGGCGCAGCGGTCGGG
CTGAACGGGGGGTTCGTGCACACAGCCCAGCTTGGAGCGAACGACCTACACCGAACTGAGATACCTACAG
CGTGAGCTATGAGAAAGCGCCACGCTTCCCGAAGGGAGAAAGGCGGACAGGTATCCGGTAAGCGGCAGGG
TCGGAACAGGAGAGCGCACGAGGGAGCTTCCAGGGGGAAACGCCTGGTATCTTTATAGTCCTGTCGGGTT
TCGCCACCTCTGACTTGAGCGTCGATTTTTGTGATGCTCGTCAGGGGGGCGGAGCCTATGGAAAAACGCC
AGCAACGCGGCCTTTTTACGGTTCCTGGCCTTTTGCTGGCCTTTTGCTCACATGTTCTTTCCTGCGTTAT
CCCCTGATTCTGTGGATAACCGTATTACCGCCTTTGAGTGAGCTGATACCGCTCGCCGCAGCCGAACGAC
CGAGCGCAGCGAGTCAGTGAGCGAGGAAGCGGAAGAGCGCCTGATGCGGTATTTTCTCCTTACGCATCTG
TGCGGTATTTCACACCGCATATATGGTGCACTCTCAGTACAATCTGCTCTGATGCCGCATAGTTAAGCCA
GTATACACTCCGCTATCGCTACGTGACTGGGTCATGGCTGCGCCCCGACACCCGCCAACACCCGCTGACG
CGCCCTGACGGGCTTGTCTGCTCCCGGCATCCGCTTACAGACAAGCTGTGACCGACTCCGGGAGCTGCAT
GTGTCAGAGGTTTTCACCGTCATCACCGAAACGCGCGAGGCAGCTGCGGTAAAGCTCATCAGCGTGGTCG
TGAAGCGATTCACAGATGTCTGCCTGTTCATCCGCGTCCAGCTCGTTGAGTTTCTCCAGAAGCGTTAATG
TCTGGCTTCTGATAAAGCGGGCCATGTTAAGGGCGGTTTTTTCCTGTTTGGTCACTGATGCCTCCGTGTA
AGGGGGATTTCTGTTCATGGGGGTAATGATACCGATGAAACGAGAGAGGATGCTCACGATACGGGTTACT
GATGATGAACATGCCCGGTTACTGGAACGTTGTGAGGGTAAACAACTGGCGGTATGGATGCGGCGGGACC
AGAGAAAAATCACTCAGGGTCAATGCCAGCGCTTCGTTAATACAGATGTAGGTGTTCCACAGGGTAGCCA
GCAGCATCCTGCGATGCAGATCCGGAACATAATGGTGCAGGGCGCTGACTTCCGCGTTTCCAGACTTTAC
GAAACACGGAAACCCAAGACCATTCATGTTGTTGCTCAGGTCGCAGACGTTTTGCAGCAGCAGTCGCTTC
ACGTTCGCTCGCGTATCGGTGATTCATTCTGCTAACCAGTAAGGCAACCCCGCCAGCCTAGCCGGGTCCT
CAACGACAGGAGCACGATCATGCGCACCCGTGGGGCCGCCATGCCGGCGATAATGGCCTGCTTCTCGCCG
AAACGTTTGGTGGCGGGACCAGTGACGAAGGCTTGAGCGAGGGCGTGCAAGATTCCGAATACCGCAAGCG
ACAGGCCGATCATCGTCGCGCTCCAGCGAAAGCGGTCCTCGCCGAAAATGACCCAGAGCGCTGCCGGCAC
CTGTCCTACGAGTTGCATGATAAAGAACACAGTCATAAGTGCGGCGACGATAGTCATGCCCCGCGCCCAC
CGGAAGGAGCTGACTGGGTTGAAGGCTCTCAAGGGCATCGGTCGAGATCCCGGTGCCTAATGAGTGAGCT
AACTTACATTAATTGCGTTGCGCTCACTGCCCGCTTTCCAGTCGGGAAACCTGTCGTGCCAGCTGCATTA
ATGAATCGGCCAACGCGCGGGGAGAGGCGGTTTGCGTATTGGGCGCCAGGGTGGTTTTTCTTTTCACCAG
TGACACGGGCAACAGCTGATTGCCCTTCACCGCCTGGCCCTGAGAGAGTTGCAGCAAGCGGTCCACGCTG
GTTTGCCCCAGCAGGCGAAAATCCTGTTTGATGGTGGTTAACGGCGGGATATAACATGAGCTGTCCTCGG
TATCGTCGTATCCCACTACCGAGATATCCGCACCAACGCGCAGCCCGGACTCGGTAATGGCGCGCATTGC
GCCCAGCGCCATCTGATCGTTGGCAACCAGCATCGCAGTGGGAACGATGCCCTCATTCAGCATTTGCATG
GTTTGTTGAAAACCGGACATGGCACTCCAGTCGCCTTCCCGTTCCGCTATCGGCTGAATTTGATTGCGAG
TGAGATATTTATGCCAGCCAGCCAGACGCAGACGCGCCGAGACAGAACTTAATGGGCCCGCTAACAGCGC
GATTTGCTGGTGACCCAATGCGACCAGATGCTCCACGCCCAGTCGCGTACCGTCCTCATGGGAGAAAATA
ATACTGTTGATGGGTGTCTGGTCAGAGACATCAAGAAATAACGCCGGAACATTAGTGCAGGCAGCTTCCA
CAGCAATGGCATCCTGGTCATCCAGCGGATAGTTAATGATCAGCCCACTGACGCGTTGCGCGAGAAGATT
GTGCACCGCCGCTTTACAGGCTTCGACGCCGCTTCGTTCTACCATCGACACCACCACGCTGGCACCCAGT
TGATCGGCGCGAGATTTAATCGCCGCGACAATTTGCGACGGCGCGTGCAGGGCCAGACTGGAGGTGGCAA
CGCCAATCAGCAACGACTGTTTGCCCGCCAGTTGTTGTGCCACGCGGTTGGGAATGTAATTCAGCTCCGC
CATCGCCGCTTCCACTTTTTCCCGCGTTTTCGCAGAAACGTGGCTGGCCTGGTTCACCACGCGGGAAACG
GTCTGATAAGAGACACCGGCATACTCTGCGACATCGTATAACGTTACTGGTTTCACATTCACCACCCTGA
ATTGACTCTCTTCCGGGCGCTATCATGCCATACCGCGAAAGGTTTTGCGCCATTCGATGGTGTCCGGGAT
CTCGACGCTCTCCCTTATGCGACTCCTGCATTAGGAAGCAGCCCAGTAGTAGGTTGAGGCCGTTGAGCAC
CGCCGCCGCAAGGAATGGTGCATGCAAGGAGATGGCGCCCAACAGTCCCCCGGCCACGGGGCCTGCCACC
ATACCCACGCCGAAACAAGCGCTCATGAGCCCGAAGTGGCGAGCCCGATCTTCCCCATCGGTGATGTCGG
CGATATAGGCGCCAGCAACCGCACCTGTGGCGCCGGTGATGCCGGCCACGATGCGTCCGGCGTAGAGGAT
CGAGATCTCGATCCCGCGAAATTAATACGACTCACTATAGGGGAATTGTGAGCGGATAACAATTCCCCTC
TAGAAATAATTTTGCCTTAACTTTAAGAAGGAGATATACCATGGGCAGCCACCACCACCACCACCACAGC
GGAATGCAGATCTTTGTTAAGACTCTCACCGGAAAGACAATCACCCTGGAGGTGGAAAGCTCCGACACCA
TCGACAACGTTAAGGCCAAGATCCAGGATAAGGAGGGCATTCCTCCGGATCAGCAGAGGCTTATTTTCGC
CGGCAAGCAGCTAGAGGATGGCCGTACGTTGGCTGATTACAATATCCAGAAGGAATCCACCCTCCACTTG
GTCCTCAGGCTCCGTGGTGGTTAAGCTTGCAATTAACTTTAAGAAGGAGATATACAATGCTTCACAAGCG
AGCTAGTGAAGCTAACGATAAGAACGATAATACCATCATCGGTTCCGATTTAGCATCATCTAAGAAACGC
CGTATCGATTTCACTGAATCTTCGTCTGATAAGTCATCTTCGATTTTAGCTTCTGGTAGTAGCAGGGGTT
TTCACGGCGATAGCGTCGTTCAGCAAATCGACATGGCTTTTGGTAATTCGAACCGTCAGGAGATTGATGA
AGATCTGCACAGTCGCCAGCTCGCCGTCTATGGTCGTGAGACTATGAGGCGTCTCTTTGCTTCCAATGTT
CTCATCTCGGGGATGCACGGTCTTGGTGCCGAGATTGCCAAGAATCTTATACTTGCTGGTGTGAAGTCTG
TGACCTTGCATGATGAAAGAGTTGTAGAGCTATGGGACTTATCAAGCAACTTTGTTTTCTCGGAGGATGA
TGTTGGCAAGAATAGAGCAGATGCTTCTGTTCAGAAGTTACAGGATCTTAACAATGCTGTGGTTGTCTCT
AGCTTGACCAAAAGCTTAAACAAAGAGGATCTTTCTGGCTTCCAGGTTGTTGTATTCTCTGACATAAGCA
TGGAAAGAGCAATCGAATTTGATGACTATTGTCACAGCCATCAGCCTCCTATCGCTTTTGTCAAGGCTGA
TGTCAGGGGTCTTTTCGGCTCTGTCTTTTGTGATTTTGGGCCTGAATTTGCGGTTCTTGATGTTGATGGA
GAGGAACCCCATACAGGCATCATTGCGTCTATCTCTAATGAGAACCAGGCATTTATTTCCTGTGTCGACG
ATGAGAGGCTTGAGTTTGAAGATGGTGACCTAGTTGTTTTCTCAGAAGTTGAGGGTATGACAGAATTGAA
TGATGGGAAACCAAGGAAGATAAAAAGTACACGGCCATATTCATTCACCCTTGATGAGGACACTACTAAC
TATGGAACATATGTGAAGGGTGGTATTGTCACTCAAGTGAAACAGCCAAAGTTACTGAATTTCAAGCCAT
TGAGGGAAGCGCTTAAGGATCCAGGGGATTTTCTATTTAGTGATTTCTCTAAGTTTGATCGGCCTCCACT
CCTTCACTTAGCATTCCAGGCACTTGATCATTTTAAAGCTGAAGCTGGCAGATTTCCTGTTGCTGGCTCA
GAAGAGGACGCTCAGAAGCTTATATCGATTGCCACAGCCATCAATACCGGGCAGGGTGATTTAAAGGTGG
AGAATGTTGATCAGAAGCTTCTAAGACACTTTTCCTTTGGAGCCAAGGCTGTCCTGAATCCTATGGCTGC
AATGTTTGGCGGTATTGTTGGACAGGAGGTTGTTAAAGCTTGCTCTGGAAAATTTCATCCTCTCTTCCAG
TTTTTCTACTTTGATTCAGTGGAGTCACTCCCCTCTGAACCTGTGGACTCGAGTGACTTTGCACCAAGAA
ACAGCCGGTATGATGCCCAAATATCTGTATTTGGGGCCAAGTTCCAGAAGAAACTTGAAGATGCTAAAGT
TTTCACAGTAGGGTCTGGTGCTCTTGGCTGTGAGTTCTTGAAAAATTTGGCTCTGATGGGGGTTTCTTGT
GGAAGCCAAGGGAAGCTGACAGTGACAGATGATGATATCATTGAGAAGAGTAACCTCAGTCGTCAATTTC
TGTTCCGTGACTGGAACATTGGACAGGCTAAATCCACAGTTGCTGCTTCGGCTGCTGCTGTTATAAATCC
TCGCTTCAACATTGAGGCCCTGCAAAACCGTGTTGGCGCGGAGACTGAGAATGTATTTGACGATGCCTTC
TGGGAGAACTTAACTGTTGTCGTCAATGCACTGGATAATGTTAATGCGAGGCTCTATGTTGATTCGAGGT
GCTTGTATTTCCAGAAGCCTCTCCTTGAGTCTGGAACTCTTGGTACAAAGTGCAACACACAGTCGGTTAT
CCCACATCTAACTGAAAATTACGGTGCCTCAAGGGACCCACCAGAGAAACAGGCCCCCATGTGTACAGTG
CATTCCTTCCCGCATAACATTGATCACTGTTTAACTTGGGCTCGCTCTGAGTTTGAGGGTCTGCTGGAGA
AAACTCCCGCTGAAGTGAATGCATATCTTTCTAGCCCAGTTGAGTACACTAACTCAATGATGAGTGCTGG
TGATGCTCAGGCGAGGGACACATTGGAGAGGATTGTTGAGTGCCTTGAAAAGGAGAAGTGTGAAACCTTC
CAAGACTGCTTAACCTGGGCACGACTGAGGTTTGAGGATTACTTTGTGAACCGTGTCAAGCAATTGATAT
ACACATTTCCTGAAGATGCTGCGACTAGTACCGGAGCTCCATTCTGGTCTGCTCCAAAAAGATTCCCTCG
TCCACTCCAGTACTCGTCGTCCGACCCAAGTCTCCTTAACTTTATCACAGCGACTGCTATTTTACGAGCA
GAGACATTTGGGATCCCGATACCTGAGTGGACTAAGAACCCAAAGGAAGCAGCAGAAGCTGTTGACAGAG
TGATAGTCCCAGACTTTGAGCCAAGGCAAGATGCAAAGATTGTGACTGATGAGAAAGCTACCACTTTAAC
CACTGCTTCGGTGGACGACGCTGCAGTCATCGACGATCTCATTGCTAAGATCGACCAGTGTAGGCATAAC
TTGTCGCCAGACTTCAGGATGAAACCTATTCAGTTCGAAAAGGATGATGATACAAACTATCACATGGATG
TGATAGCAGGACTAGCCAACATGAGGGCGAGAAATTACAGCATCCCTGAAGTGGACAAGCTGAAAGCAAA
GTTCATAGCAGGGAGAATCATCCCAGCCATTGCGACTTCAACAGCCATGGCTACTGGGCTGGTCTGCCTC
GAGCTGTACAAGGTCCTTGATGGAGGACATAAAGTGGAAGCTTACAGAAACACATTTGCCAACCTGGCAC
TTCCACTATTCTCCATGGCTGAACCACTTCCACCAAAGGTGGTGAAGCACCGTGACATGGCTTGGACAGT
TTGGGACAGATGGGTTCTCAAGGGAAACCCAACTCTTCGTGAGGTGTTGCAGTGGCTGGAGGACAAAGGG
CTTAGCGCATACAGCATCTCTTGTGGAAGCTGTCTACTGTTCAACAGTATGTTCACAAGGCACAAGGAGA
GGATGGACAAGAAGGTTGTGGATCTCGCTCGGGATGTTGCGAAAGTCGAGTTACCGCCTTATCGCAACCA
TCTTGATGTAGTGGTGGCTTGTGAGGATGAAGATGACAATGACGTCGATATTCCTCTCGTCTCTATCTAC
TTCAGGTGAGCTTACTATTAACTTTAAGAAGGAGATATACCATGTACCCATACGATGTTCCTGACTATGC
GGGCTATCCCTATGACGTCCCGGACTATGCAGGATTGTATCCATATGACGTTCCAGATTACGCCACTAGA
GCTGCTTACCCATACGATGTTCCTGACTATGCGGGCTATCCCTATGACGTCCCGGACTATGCAGGATTGT
ATCCATATGACGTTCCAGATTACGCAATGTGTTCTCATAATGAAAACATCGATTCCCGAAAATTCACAAA
ATCAGAACCTTGTCATATTAAAAAAATCTCAATTTCAATTCTCTCGATTTCTCTATCATCATCATCCATG
GCTTCGCAAGCTAGCCTTCTCCTTCAGAAACAACTCAAAGATCTCTGTAAGCATCCTGTTGATGGATTCT
CTGCTGGACTCGTTGATGAGAAGAATATATTCGAATGGAGCGTTACCATTATCGGACCTCCTGATACTCT
CTATGAAGGAGGATTCTTTAACGCGATTATGACATTTCCGCAAAACTATCCGAATAGTCCGCCAACCGTG
AGGTTTACTTCGGATATGTGGCATCCTAACGTTTATTCTGATGGTCGTGTTTGCATATCTATTCTTCATC
CTCCCGGTGATGATCCTAGCGGTTATGAGCTTGCAAGCGAGCGTTGGACTCCTGTTCATACAGTTGAGAG
TATTATGTTGAGTATCATATCAATGCTTTCTGGTCCTAACGATGAGTCTCCAGCAAATGTTGAAGCTGCC
AAAGAATGGCGAGATAAGAGAGATGAGTTCAAGAAGAAAGTGAGCCGTTGTGTCAGAAAGTCTCAAGAAA
TGTTTTGAGCTTTTACGCTTTTAAGCCAGCCCCGACACCCGCCAACACCCGCTGACGCGCCCTGACGGGC
TTGTCTGCTCCCGGCATCCGCTTACAGACAAGCTGTGACCGGGATGAGATCCGGCTGCTAACAAAGCCCG
AAAGGAAGCTGAGTTGGCTGCTGCCACCGCTGAGCAATAACTAGCATAACCCCTTGGGGCCTCTAAACGG
GTCTTGAGGGGTTTTTTGCTGAAAGGAGGAACTATATCCGGAT
