Features (pLannotate 1.2.2; 25 found; start..end, strand, type, name):
    215..233     +  promoter       T7 promoter: promoter for bacteriophage T7 RNA polymerase
    234..258     +  protein_bind   lac operator: The lac repressor binds to the lac operator to inhibit transcription in E. coli. This inhibition can be relieved by adding lactose or isopropyl-β-D-thiogalactopyranoside (IPTG). lac repressor encoded by lacI
    279..296     +  RBS            RBS (fragment): efficient ribosome binding site from bacteriophage T7 gene 10 (Olins and Rangwala, 1989)
    311..329     +  CDS            9xHis (fragment): 9xHis affinity tag
    336..563     +  CDS            UBIQ_AVESA: Experimental evidence at protein level: Swiss-Prot protein existence level 1. Ubiquitin exists either covalently attached to another protein, or free (unanchored). When covalently bound, it is conjugated to target proteins via an isopeptide bond either as a monomer (monoubiquitin), a polymer linked via different Lys residues of the ubiquitin (polyubiquitin chains) or a linear polymer linked via the initiator Met of the ubiquitin (linear polyubiquitin chains). Polyubiquitin chains, when attached to a target protein, have different functions depending on the Lys residue of the ubiquitin that is
    575..592     +  RBS            RBS (fragment): efficient ribosome binding site from bacteriophage T7 gene 10 (Olins and Rangwala, 1989)
    599..3838    +  CDS            UBA1: UBE11_ARATH - Also known as MOS5. Experimental evidence at protein level: Swiss-Prot protein existence level 1. Activates ubiquitin by first adenylating its C-terminal glycine residue with ATP, and thereafter linking this residue to the side chain of a cysteine residue in E1, yielding a ubiquitin-E1 thioester and free AMP. From Arabidopsis thaliana (Mouse-ear cress).
   3850..3867    +  RBS            RBS (fragment): efficient ribosome binding site from bacteriophage T7 gene 10 (Olins and Rangwala, 1989)
   3877..3965    +  CDS            3xHA (fragment): three tandem HA epitope tags
   3979..4067    +  CDS            3xHA (fragment): three tandem HA epitope tags
   4180..4677    +  CDS            UBC7: UBC7_ARATH - Experimental evidence at protein level: Swiss-Prot protein existence level 1. Accepts the ubiquitin from the E1 complex and catalyzes its covalent attachment to other proteins. Involved in the formation of multiubiquitin chains. Signal the protein for selective degradation. From Arabidopsis thaliana (Mouse-ear cress).
   4796..4845    +  CDS            SET1 (fragment): solubility-enhancement tag derived from T7 phage gene 10B
   4853..4900    +  terminator     T7 terminator: transcription terminator for bacteriophage T7 RNA polymerase
   4937..5365    +  rep_origin     f1 ori (sequence partly withheld): f1 bacteriophage origin of replication; arrow indicates direction of (+) strand synthesis
   5418..5475    +  promoter       AmpR promoter (fragment): bla
   5484..6299    -  CDS            KanR: aminoglycoside phosphotransferase; aph(3')-Ia; confers resistance to kanamycin in bacteria or G418 (Geneticin®) in eukaryotes
   6421..7009    +  rep_origin     ori: high-copy-number ColE1/pMB1/pBR322/pUC origin of replication
   7195..7334    -  misc_feature   bom: basis of mobility region from pBR322
   7436..7627    -  CDS            rop: Rop protein, which maintains plasmids at low copy number; rop
   7644..8024    +  CDS            YPB1_ECOLX: Protein predicted: Swiss-Prot protein existence level 4. From Escherichia coli.
   8096..8387    -  CDS            TcR (fragment): tetracycline efflux protein; tet; confers resistance to tetracycline
   8402..8423    -  protein_bind   CAP binding site: CAP binding activates transcription in the presence of cAMP. E. coli catabolite activator protein
   8436..9518    -  CDS            lacI: lac repressor; lacI; The lac repressor binds to the lac operator to inhibit transcription in E. coli. This inhibition can be relieved by adding lactose or isopropyl-β-D-thiogalactopyranoside (IPTG).
   9519..9596    -  promoter       lacI promoter: lacI
   9604..193     -  CDS            TcR (fragment) (across the origin): tetracycline efflux protein; tet; confers resistance to tetracycline
>Addgene plasmid #104728 | pUG-299 | addgene full sequence | sequence record 207068 | Addgene Partial NGS Result
TGCATGCAAGGAGATGGCGCCCAACAGTCCCCCGGCCACGGGGCCTGCCACCATACCCACGCCGAAACAA
GCGCTCATGAGCCCGAAGTGGCGAGCCCGATCTTCCCCATCGGTGATGTCGGCGATATAGGCGCCAGCAA
CCGCACCTGTGGCGCCGGTGATGCCGGCCACGATGCGTCCGGCGTAGAGGATCGAGATCTCGATCCCGCG
AAATTAATACGACTCACTATAGGGGAATTGTGAGCGGATAACAATTCCCCTCTAGAAATAATTTTGCCTT
AACTTTAAGAAGGAGATATACCATGGGCAGCCACCACCACCACCACCACAGCGGAATGCAGATCTTTGTT
AAGACTCTCACCGGAAAGACAATCACCCTAGAGGTGGAAAGCTCCGACACCATCGACAACGTTAAGGCCA
AGATCCAGGATAAGGAGGGCATTCCTCCGGATCAGCAGAGGCTTATTTTCGCCGGCAAGCAGCTAGAGGA
TGGCCGTACGTTGGCTGATTACAATATCCAGAAGGAATCCACCCTCCACTTGGTCCTCAGGCTCCGTGGT
GGTTAAGCTTGCAATTAACTTTAAGAAGGAGATATACAATGCTTCACAAGCGAGCTAGTGAAGCTAACGA
TAAGAACGATAATACCATCATCGGTTCCGATTTAGCATCATCTAAGAAACGCCGTATCGATTTCACTGAA
TCTTCGTCTGATAAGTCATCTTCGATTTTAGCTTCTGGTAGTAGCAGGGGTTTTCACGGCGATAGCGTCG
TTCAGCAAATCGACATGGCTTTTGGTAATTCGAACCGTCAGGAGATTGATGAAGATCTGCACAGTCGCCA
GCTCGCCGTCTATGGTCGTGAGACTATGAGGCGTCTCTTTGCTTCCAATGTTCTCATCTCGGGGATGCAC
GGTCTTGGTGCCGAGATTGCCAAGAATCTTATACTTGCTGGTGTGAAGTCTGTGACCTTGCATGATGAAA
GAGTTGTAGAGCTATGGGACTTATCAAGCAACTTTGTTTTCTCGGAGGATGATGTTGGCAAGAATAGAGC
AGATGCTTCTGTTCAGAAGTTACAGGATCTTAACAATGCTGTGGTTGTCTCTAGCTTGACCAAAAGCTTA
AACAAAGAGGATCTTTCTGGCTTCCAGGTTGTTGTATTCTCTGACATAAGCATGGAAAGAGCAATCGAAT
TTGATGACTATTGTCACAGCCATCAGCCTCCTATCGCTTTTGTCAAGGCTGATGTCAGGGGTCTTTTCGG
CTCTGTCTTTTGTGATTTTGGGCCTGAATTTGCGGTTCTTGATGTTGATGGAGAGGAACCCCATACAGGC
ATCATTGCGTCTATCTCTAATGAGAACCAGGCATTTATTTCCTGTGTCGACGATGAGAGGCTTGAGTTTG
AAGATGGTGACCTAGTTGTTTTCTCAGAAGTTGAGGGTATGACAGAATTGAATGATGGGAAACCAAGGAA
GATAAAAAGTACACGGCCATATTCATTCACCCTTGATGAGGACACTACTAACTATGGAACATATGTGAAG
GGTGGTATTGTCACTCAAGTGAAACAGCCAAAGTTACTGAATTTCAAGCCATTGAGGGAAGCGCTTAAGG
ATCCAGGGGATTTTCTATTTAGTGATTTCTCTAAGTTTGATCGGCCTCCACTCCTTCACTTAGCATTCCA
GGCACTTGATCATTTTAAAGCTGAAGCTGGCAGATTTCCTGTTGCTGGCTCAGAAGAGGACGCTCAGAAG
CTTATATCGATTGCCACAGCCATCAATACCGGGCAGGGTGATTTAAAGGTGGAGAATGTTGATCAGAAGC
TTCTAAGACACTTTTCCTTTGGAGCCAAGGCTGTCCTGAATCCTATGGCTGCAATGTTTGGCGGTATTGT
TGGACAGGAGGTTGTTAAAGCTTGCTCTGGAAAATTTCATCCTCTCTTCCAGTTTTTCTACTTTGATTCA
GTGGAGTCACTCCCCTCTGAACCTGTGGACTCGAGTGACTTTGCACCAAGAAACAGCCGGTATGATGCCC
AAATATCTGTATTTGGGGCCAAGTTCCAGAAGAAACTTGAAGATGCTAAAGTTTTCACAGTAGGGTCTGG
TGCTCTTGGCTGTGAGTTCTTGAAAAATTTGGCTCTGATGGGGGTTTCTTGTGGAAGCCAAGGGAAGCTG
ACAGTGACAGATGATGATATCATTGAGAAGAGTAACCTCAGTCGTCAATTTCTGTTCCGTGACTGGAACA
TTGGACAGGCTAAATCCACAGTTGCTGCTTCGGCTGCTGCTGTTATAAATCCTCGCTTCAACATTGAGGC
CCTGCAAAACCGTGTTGGCGCGGAGACTGAGAATGTATTTGACGATGCCTTCTGGGAGAACTTAACTGTT
GTCGTCAATGCACTGGATAATGTTAATGCGAGGCTCTATGTTGATTCGAGGTGCTTGTATTTCCAGAAGC
CTCTCCTTGAGTCTGGAACTCTTGGTACAAAGTGCAACACACAGTCGGTTATCCCACATCTAACTGAAAA
TTACGGTGCCTCAAGGGACCCACCAGAGAAACAGGCCCCCATGTGTACAGTGCATTCCTTCCCGCATAAC
ATTGATCACTGTTTAACTTGGGCTCGCTCTGAGTTTGAGGGTCTGCTGGAGAAAACTCCCGCTGAAGTGA
ATGCATATCTTTCTAGCCCAGTTGAGTACACTAACTCAATGATGAGTGCTGGTGATGCTCAGGCGAGGGA
CACATTGGAGAGGATTGTTGAGTGCCTTGAAAAGGAGAAGTGTGAAACCTTCCAAGACTGCTTAACCTGG
GCACGACTGAGGTTTGAGGATTACTTTGTGAACCGTGTCAAGCAATTGATATACACATTTCCTGAAGATG
CTGCGACTAGTACCGGAGCTCCATTCTGGTCTGCTCCAAAAAGATTCCCTCGTCCACTCCAGTACTCGTC
GTCCGACCCAAGTCTCCTTAACTTTATCACAGCGACTGCTATTTTACGAGCAGAGACATTTGGGATCCCG
ATACCTGAGTGGACTAAGAACCCAAAGGAAGCAGCAGAAGCTGTTGACAGAGTGATAGTCCCAGACTTTG
AGCCAAGGCAAGATGCAAAGATTGTGACTGATGAGAAAGCTACCACTTTAACCACTGCTTCGGTGGACGA
CGCTGCAGTCATCGACGATCTCATTGCTAAGATCGACCAGTGTAGGCATAACTTGTCGCCAGACTTCAGG
ATGAAACCTATTCAGTTCGAAAAGGATGATGATACAAACTATCACATGGATGTGATAGCAGGACTAGCCA
ACATGAGGGCGAGAAATTACAGCATCCCTGAAGTGGACAAGCTGAAAGCAAAGTTCATAGCAGGGAGAAT
CATCCCAGCCATTGCGACTTCAACAGCCATGGCTACTGGGCTGGTCTGCCTCGAGCTGTACAAGGTCCTT
GATGGAGGACATAAAGTGGAAGCTTACAGAAACACATTTGCCAACCTGGCACTTCCACTATTCTCCATGG
CTGAACCACTTCCACCAAAGGTGGTGAAGCACCGTGACATGGCTTGGACAGTTTGGGACAGATGGGTTCT
CAAGGGAAACCCAACTCTTCGTGAGGTGTTGCAGTGGCTGGAGGACAAAGGGCTTAGCGCATACAGCATC
TCTTGTGGAAGCTGTCTACTGTTCAACAGTATGTTCACAAGGCACAAGGAGAGGATGGACAAGAAGGTTG
TGGATCTCGCTCGGGATGTTGCGAAAGTCGAGTTACCGCCTTATCGCAACCATCTTGATGTAGTGGTGGC
TTGTGAGGATGAAGATGACAATGACGTCGATATTCCTCTCGTCTCTATCTACTTCAGGTGAGCTTACTAT
TAACTTTAAGAAGGAGATATACCATGTACCCATACGATGTTCCTGACTATGCGGGCTATCCCTATGACGT
CCCGGACTATGCAGGATTGTATCCATATGACGTTCCAGATTACGCCACTAGAGCTGCTTACCCATACGAT
GTTCCTGACTATGCGGGCTATCCCTATGACGTCCCGGACTATGCAGGATTGTATCCATATGACGTTCCAG
ATTACGCAATGTGTTCTCATAATGAAAACATCGATTCCCGAAAATTCACAAAATCAGAACCTTGTCATAT
TAAAAAAATCTCAATTTCAATTCTCTCGATTTCTCTATCATCATCATCCATGGCTTCGCAAGCTAGCCTT
CTCCTTCAGAAACAACTCAAAGATCTCTGTAAGCATCCTGTTGATGGATTCTCTGCTGGACTCGTTGATG
AGAAGAATATATTCGAATGGAGCGTTACCATTATCGGACCTCCTGATACTCTCTATGAAGGAGGATTCTT
TAACGCGATTATGACATTTCCGCAAAACTATCCGAATAGTCCGCCAACCGTGAGGTTTACTTCGGATATG
TGGCATCCTAACGTTTATTCTGATGGTCGTGTTTGCATATCTATTCTTCATCCTCCCGGTGATGATCCTA
GCGGTTATGAGCTTGCAAGCGAGCGTTGGACTCCTGTTCATACAGTTGAGAGTATTATGTTGAGTATCAT
ATCAATGCTTTCTGGTCCTAACGATGAGTCTCCAGCAAATGTTGAAGCTGCCAAAGAATGGCGAGATAAG
AGAGATGAGTTCAAGAAGAAAGTGAGCCGTTGTGTCAGAAAGTCTCAAGAAATGTTTTGAGCTTTTACGC
TTTTAAGCCAGCCCCGACACCCGCCAACACCCGCTGACGCGCCCTGACGGGCTTGTCTGCTCCCGGCATC
CGCTTACAGACAAGCTGTGACCGGGATGAGATCCGGCTGCTAACAAAGCCCGAAAGGAAGCTGAGTTGGC
TGCTGCCACCGCTGAGCAATAACTAGCATAACCCCTTGGGGCCTCTAAACGGGTCTTGAGGGGTTTTTTG
CTGAAAGGAGGAACTATATCCGGATTGGCGAATGGG
[124 nt withheld, positions 4937-5060]
C
[91 nt withheld, positions 5062-5152]
A
[49 nt withheld, positions 5154-5202]
CCTTTGACGTTGGAGTCCACGTTCTTT
[37 nt withheld, positions 5230-5266]
ACCCTATCTCGGTCTATTCTTTTGATTTATAAGGGATTTTGCCGATTTCGGCCTATTGGTTAAAAAATGA
GCTGATTTAACAAAAATTTAACGCGAATTTTAACAAAATATTAACGCTTACAATTTAGGTGGCACTTTTC
GGGGAAATGTGCGCGGAACCCCTATTTGTTTATTTTTCTAAATACATTCAAATATGTATCCGCTCATGAA
TTAATTCTTAGAAAAACTCATCGAGCATCAAATGAAACTGCAATTTATTCATATCAGGATTATCAATACC
ATATTTTTGAAAAAGCCGTTTCTGTAATGAAGGAGAAAACTCACCGAGGCAGTTCCATAGGATGGCAAGA
TCCTGGTATCGGTCTGCGATTCCGACTCGTCCAACATCAATACAACCTATTAATTTCCCCTCGTCAAAAA
TAAGGTTATCAAGTGAGAAATCACCATGAGTGACGACTGAATCCGGTGAGAATGGCAAAAGTTTATGCAT
TTCTTTCCAGACTTGTTCAACAGGCCAGCCATTACGCTCGTCATCAAAATCACTCGCATCAACCAAACCG
TTATTCATTCGTGATTGCGCCTGAGCGAGTCGAAATACGCGATCGCTGTTAAAAGGACAATTACAAACAG
GAATCGAATGCAACCGGCGCAGGAACACTGCCAGCGCATCAACAATATTTTCACCTGAATCAGGATATTC
TTCTAATACCTGGAATGCTGTTTTCCCGGGGATCGCAGTGGTGAGTAACCATGCATCATCAGGAGTACGG
ATAAAATGCTTGATGGTCGGAAGAGGCATAAATTCCGTCAGCCAGTTTAGTCTGACCATCTCATCTGTAA
CATCATTGGCAACGCTACCTTTGCCATGTTTCAGAAACAACTCTGGCGCATCGGGCTTCCCATACAATCG
ATAGATTGTCGCACCTGATTGCCCGACATTATCGCGAGCCCATTTATACCCATATAAATCAGCATCCATG
TTGGAATTTAATCGCGGCCTAGAGCAAGACGTTTCCCGTTGAATATGGCTCATAACACCCCTTGTATTAC
TGTTTATGTAAGCAGACAGTTTTATTGTTCATGACCAAAATCCCTTAACGTGAGTTTTCGTTCCACTGAG
CGTCAGACCCCGTAGAAAAGATCAAAGGATCTTCTTGAGATCCTTTTTTTCTGCGCGTAATCTGCTGCTT
GCAAACAAAAAAACCACCGCTACCAGCGGTGGTTTGTTTGCCGGATCAAGAGCTACCAACTCTTTTTCCG
AAGGTAACTGGCTTCAGCAGAGCGCAGATACCAAATACTGTCCTTCTAGTGTAGCCGTAGTTAGGCCACC
ACTTCAAGAACTCTGTAGCACCGCCTACATACCTCGCTCTGCTAATCCTGTTACCAGTGGCTGCTGCCAG
TGGCGATAAGTCGTGTCTTACCGGGTTGGACTCAAGACGATAGTTACCGGATAAGGCGCAGCGGTCGGGC
TGAACGGGGGGTTCGTGCACACAGCCCAGCTTGGAGCGAACGACCTACACCGAACTGAGATACCTACAGC
GTGAGCTATGAGAAAGCGCCACGCTTCCCGAAGGGAGAAAGGCGGACAGGTATCCGGTAAGCGGCAGGGT
CGGAACAGGAGAGCGCACGAGGGAGCTTCCAGGGGGAAACGCCTGGTATCTTTATAGTCCTGTCGGGTTT
CGCCACCTCTGACTTGAGCGTCGATTTTTGTGATGCTCGTCAGGGGGGCGGAGCCTATGGAAAAACGCCA
GCAACGCGGCCTTTTTACGGTTCCTGGCCTTTTGCTGGCCTTTTGCTCACATGTTCTTTCCTGCGTTATC
CCCTGATTCTGTGGATAACCGTATTACCGCCTTTGAGTGAGCTGATACCGCTCGCCGCAGCCGAACGACC
GAGCGCAGCGAGTCAGTGAGCGAGGAAGCGGAAGAGCGCCTGATGCGGTATTTTCTCCTTACGCATCTGT
GCGGTATTTCACACCGCAATGGTGCACTCTCAGTACAATCTGCTCTGATGCCGCATAGTTAAGCCAGTAT
ACACTCCGCTATCGCTACGTGACTGGGTCATGGCTGCGCCCCGACACCCGCCAACACCCGCTGACGCGCC
CTGACGGGCTTGTCTGCTCCCGGCATCCGCTTACAGACAAGCTGTGACCGACTCCGGGAGCTGCATGTGT
CAGAGGTTTTCACCGTCATCACCGAAACGCGCGAGGCAGCTGCGGTAAAGCTCATCAGCGTGGTCGTGAA
GCGATTCACAGATGTCTGCCTGTTCATCCGCGTCCAGCTCGTTGAGTTTCTCCAGAAGCGTTAATGTCTG
GCTTCTGATAAAGCGGGCCATGTTAAGGGCGGTTTTTTCCTGTTTGGTCACTGATGCCTCCGTGTAAGGG
GGATTTCTGTTCATGGGGGTAATGATACCGATGAAACGAGAGAGGATGCTCACGATACGGGTTACTGATG
ATGAACATGCCCGGTTACTGGAACGTTGTGAGGGTAAACAACTGGCGGTATGGATGCGGCGGGACCAGAG
AAAAATCACTCAGGGTCAATGCCAGCGCTTCGTTAATACAGATGTAGGTGTTCCACAGGGTAGCCAGCAG
CATCCTGCGATGCAGATCCGGAACATAATGGTGCAGGGCGCTGACTTCCGCGTTTCCAGACTTTACGAAA
CACGGAAACCCAAGACCATTCATGTTGTTGCTCAGGTCGCAGACGTTTTGCAGCAGCAGTCGCTTCACGT
TCGCTCGCGTATCGGTGATTCATTCTGCTAACCAGTAAGGCAACCCCGCCAGCCTAGCCGGGTCCTCAAC
GACAGGAGCACGATCATGCGCACCCGTGGGGCCGCCATGCCGGCGATAATGGCCTGCTTCTCGCCGAAAC
GTTTGGTGGCGGGACCAGTGACGAAGGCTTGAGCGAGGGCGTGCAAGATTCCGAATACCGCAAGCGACAG
GCCGATCATCGTCGCGCTCCAGCGAAAGCGGTCCTCGCCGAAAATGACCCAGAGCGCTGCCGGCACCTGT
CCTACGAGTTGCATGATAAAGAACACAGTCATAAGTGCGGCGACGATAGTCATGCCCCGCGCCCACCGGA
AGGAGCTGACTGGGTTGAAGGCTCTCAAGGGCATCGGTCGAGATCCCGGTGCCTAATGAGTGAGCTAACT
TACATTAATTGCGTTGCGCTCACTGCCCGCTTTCCAGTCGGGAAACCTGTCGTGCCAGCTGCATTAATGA
ATCGGCCAACGCGCGGGGAGAGGCGGTTTGCGTATTGGGCGCCAGGGTGGTTTTTCTTTTCACCAGTGAC
ACGGGCAACAGCTGATTGCCCTTCACCGCCTGGCCCTGAGAGAGTTGCAGCAAGCGGTCCACGCTGGTTT
GCCCCAGCAGGCGAAAATCCTGTTTGATGGTGGTTAACGGCGGGATATAACATGAGCTGTCCTCGGTATC
GTCGTATCCCACTACCGAGATATCCGCACCAACGCGCAGCCCGGACTCGGTAATGGCGCGCATTGCGCCC
AGCGCCATCTGATCGTTGGCAACCAGCATCGCAGTGGGAACGATGCCCTCATTCAGCATTTGCATGGTTT
GTTGAAAACCGGACATGGCACTCCAGTCGCCTTCCCGTTCCGCTATCGGCTGAATTTGATTGCGAGTGAG
ATATTTATGCCAGCCAGCCAGACGCAGACGCGCCGAGACAGAACTTAATGGGCCCGCTAACAGCGCGATT
TGCTGGTGACCCAATGCGACCAGATGCTCCACGCCCAGTCGCGTACCGTCCTCATGGGAGAAAATAATAC
TGTTGATGGGTGTCTGGTCAGAGACATCAAGAAATAACGCCGGAACATTAGTGCAGGCAGCTTCCACAGC
AATGGCATCCTGGTCATCCAGCGGATAGTTAATGATCAGCCCACTGACGCGTTGCGCGAGAAGATTGTGC
ACCGCCGCTTTACAGGCTTCGACGCCGCTTCGTTCTACCATCGACACCACCACGCTGGCACCCAGTTGAT
CGGCGCGAGATTTAATCGCCGCGACAATTTGCGACGGCGCGTGCAGGGCCAGACTGGAGGTGGCAACGCC
AATCAGCAACGACTGTTTGCCCGCCAGTTGTTGTGCCACGCGGTTGGGAATGTAATTCAGCTCCGCCATC
GCCGCTTCCACTTTTTCCCGCGTTTTCGCAGAAACGTGGCTGGCCTGGTTCACCACGCGGGAAACGGTCT
GATAAGAGACACCGGCATACTCTGCGACATCGTATAACGTTACTGGTTTCACATTCACCACCCTGAATTG
ACTCTCTTCCGGGCGCTATCATGCCATACCGCGAAAGGTTTTGCGCCATTCGATGGTGTCCGGGATCTCG
ACGCTCTCCCTTATGCGACTCCTGCATTAGGAAGCAGCCCAGTAGTAGGTTGAGGCCGTTGAGCACCGCC
GCCGCAAGGAATGG
